>Addgene plasmid #202557 | pCAGGS-SMS1-TEV-HAT | depositor full sequence | sequence record 393078 | pCAGGS-SMS1-TEV-HAT sequence 6083 bps
GTCGACATTGATTATTGACTAGTTATTAATAGTAATCAATTACGGGGTCATTAGTTCATAGCCCATATAT
GGAGTTCCGCGTTACATAACTTACGGTAAATGGCCCGCCTGGCTGACCGCCCAACGACCCCCGCCCATTG
ACGTCAATAATGACGTATGTTCCCATAGTAACGCCAATAGGGACTTTCCATTGACGTCAATGGGTGGACT
ATTTACGGTAAACTGCCCACTTGGCAGTACATCAAGTGTATCATATGCCAAGTACGCCCCCTATTGACGT
CAATGACGGTAAATGGCCCGCCTGGCATTATGCCCAGTACATGACCTTATGGGACTTTCCTACTTGGCAG
TACATCTACGTATTAGTCATCGCTATTACCATGGGTCGAGGTGAGCCCCACGTTCTGCTTCACTCTCCCC
ATCTCCCCCCCCTCCCCACCCCCAATTTTGTATTTATTTATTTTTTAATTATTTTGTGCAGCGATGGGGG
CGGGGGGGGGGGGGGCGCGCGCCAGGCGGGGCGGGGCGGGGCGAGGGGCGGGGCGGGGCGAGGCGGAGAG
GTGCGGCGGCAGCCAATCAGAGCGGCGCGCTCCGAAAGTTTCCTTTTATGGCGAGGCGGCGGCGGCGGCG
GCCCTATAAAAAGCGAAGCGCGCGGCGGGCGGGAGTCGCTGCGTTGCCTTCGCCCCGTGCCCCGCTCCGC
GCCGCCTCGCGCCGCCCGCCCCGGCTCTGACTGACCGCGTTACTCCCACAGGTGAGCGGGCGGGACGGCC
CTTCTCCTCCGGGCTGTAATTAGCGCTTGGTTTAATGACGGCTCGTTTCTTTTCTGTGGCTGCGTGAAAG
CCTTAAAGGGCTCCGGGAGGGCCCTTTGTGCGGGGGGGAGCGGCTCGGGGGGTGCGTGCGTGTGTGTGTG
CGTGGGGAGCGCCGCGTGCGGCCCGCGCTGCCCGGCGGCTGTGAGCGCTGCGGGCGCGGCGCGGGGCTTT
GTGCGCTCCGCGTGTGCGCGAGGGGAGCGCGGCCGGGGGCGGTGCCCCGCGGTGCGGGGGGGCTGCGAGG
GGAACAAAGGCTGCGTGCGGGGTGTGTGCGTGGGGGGGTGAGCAGGGGGTGTGGGCGCGGCGGTCGGGCT
GTAACCCCCCCCTGCACCCCCCTCCCCGAGTTGCTGAGCACGGCCCGGCTTCGGGTGCGGGGCTCCGTGC
GGGGCGTGGCGCGGGGCTCGCCGTGCCGGGCGGGGGGTGGCGGCAGGTGGGGGTGCCGGGCGGGGCGGGG
CCGCCTCGGGCCGGGGAGGGCTCGGGGGAGGGGCGCGGCGGCCCCGGAGCGCCGGCGGCTGTCGAGGCGC
GGCGAGCCGCAGCCATTGCCTTTTATGGTAATCGTGCGAGAGGGCGCAGGGACTTCCTTTGTCCCAAATC
TGGCGGAGCCGAAATCTGGGAGGCGCCGCCGCACCCCCTCTAGCGGGCGCGGGCGAAGCGGTGCGGCGCC
GGCAGGAAGGAAATGGGCGGGGAGGGCCTTCGTGCGTCGCCGCGCCGCCGTCCCCTTCTCCATCTCCAGC
CTCGGGGCTGCCGCAGGGGGACGGCTGCCTTCGGGGGGGACGGGGCAGGGCGGGGTTCGGCTTCTGGCGT
GTGACCGGCGGCTCTAGAGCCTCTGCTAACCATGTTCATGCCTTCTTCTTTTTCCTACAGCTCCTGGGCA
ACGTGCTGGTTGTTGTGCTGTCTCATCATTTTGGCAAAGAATTGAGCTCCCGGGTACCGAATTCGATATC
GCGGCCGCTCGAGCCACCATGAAGGAAGTGGTTTATTGGTCACCCAAGAAGGTGGCAGACTGGCTGCTGG
AGAATGCTATGCCAGAATACTGTGAGCCTCTGGAGCATTTCACAGGCCAGGACTTGATCAACCTAACCCA
AGAGGATTTCAAAAAACCCCCCTTGTGCCGAGTCTCCTCTGACAACGGGCAGCGGCTCCTGGACATGATA
GAAACCCTGAAAATGGAGCACCATTTGGAAGCACACAAGAACGGCCATGCCAATGGGCACCTCAACATTG
GCGTAGACATCCCCACCCCCGACGGCAGCTTCAGCATCAAGATTAAACCCAACGGGATGCCAAATGGGTA
TAGGAAAGAGATGATAAAGATCCCCATGCCAGAACTGGAGCGCTCTCAGTACCCCATGGAGTGGGGCAAG
ACTTTTCTGGCCTTTCTTTATGCACTTTCCTGTTTCGTTCTCACCACAGTGATGATCTCGGTCGTCCACG
AACGAGTACCTCCTAAGGAGGTGCAGCCTCCACTACCGGACACATTTTTTGACCATTTTAACCGGGTGCA
GTGGGCCTTTTCTATTTGTGAAATTAATGGCATGATCCTTGTAGGACTCTGGTTAATTCAGTGGCTGCTC
TTAAAATACAAGTCTATTATTAGCAGAAGATTTTTCTGCATAGTTGGCACGCTGTACCTGTATCGGTGTA
TTACAATGTATGTAACTACACTCCCAGTACCTGGTATGCATTTCAACTGTTCTCCGAAGCTTTTCGGAGA
CTGGGAAGCCCAACTGCGAAGAATAATGAAGCTCATTGCTGGAGGTGGCTTGTCTATCACTGGCTCTCAC
AACATGTGTGGGGACTATCTGTACAGCGGCCACACGGTCATGCTAACACTTACCTACTTATTTATCAAAG
AGTATTCCCCTCGGCGACTCTGGTGGTATCACTGGATTTGCTGGCTTCTCAGCGTAGTTGGAATCTTCTG
TATTCTCTTAGCGCATGACCACTACACTGTGGACGTGGTGGTGGCATATTACATCACCACGAGACTCTTC
TGGTGGTATCACACTATGGCCAATCAGCAAGTGCTAAAGGAAGCTTCCCAGATGAACCTCCTGGCCAGGG
TGTGGTGGTACAGGCCATTTCAGTACTTTGAAAAGAATGTCCAAGGAATTGTACCTCGATCTTACCATTG
GCCTTTCCCCTGGCCAGTAGTCCACCTCAGTAGGCAAGTTAAATACAGCCGGCTGGTGAATGACACACTC
GAGGAAAACCTCTATTTTCAAGGCGCCACCATGAAGGATCATCTCATCCACAATGTCCACAAAGAGGAGC
ACGCTCATGCCCACAACAAGTGAAGATCTTTTTCCCTCTGCCAAAAATTATGGGGACATCATGAAGCCCC
TTGAGCATCTGACTTCTGGCTAATAAAGGAAATTTATTTTCATTGCAATAGTGTGTTGGAATTTTTTGTG
TCTCTCACTCGGAAGGACATATGGGAGGGCAAATCATTTAAAACATCAGAATGAGTATTTGGTTTAGAGT
TTGGCAACATATGCCATATGCTGGCTGCCATGAACAAAGGTGGCTATAAAGAGGTCATCAGTATATGAAA
CAGCCCCCTGCTGTCCATTCCTTATTCCATAGAAAAGCCTTGACTTGAGGTTAGATTTTTTTTATATTTT
GTTTTGTGTTATTTTTTTCTTTAACATCCCTAAAATTTTCCTTACATGTTTTACTAGCCAGATTTTTCCT
CCTCTCCTGACTACTCCCAGTCATAGCTGTCCCTCTTCTCTTATGAAGATCCCTCGACCTGCAGCCCAAG
CTTGGCGTAATCATGGTCATAGCTGTTTCCTGTGTGAAATTGTTATCCGCTCACAATTCCACACAACATA
CGAGCCGGAAGCATAAAGTGTAAAGCCTGGGGTGCCTAATGAGTGAGCTAACTCACATTAATTGCGTTGC
GCTCACTGCCCGCTTTCCAGTCGGGAAACCTGTCGTGCCAGCGGATCCGCATCTCAATTAGTCAGCAACC
ATAGTCCCGCCCCTAACTCCGCCCATCCCGCCCCTAACTCCGCCCAGTTCCGCCCATTCTCCGCCCCATG
GCTGACTAATTTTTTTTATTTATGCAGAGGCCGAGGCCGCCTCGGCCTCTGAGCTATTCCAGAAGTAGTG
AGGAGGCTTTTTTGGAGGCCTAGGCTTTTGCAAAAAGCTAACTTGTTTATTGCAGCTTATAATGGTTACA
AATAAAGCAATAGCATCACAAATTTCACAAATAAAGCATTTTTTTCACTGCATTCTAGTTGTGGTTTGTC
CAAACTCATCAATGTATCTTATCATGTCTGGATCCGCTGCATTAATGAATCGGCCAACGCGCGGGGAGAG
GCGGTTTGCGTATTGGGCGCTCTTCCGCTTCCTCGCTCACTGACTCGCTGCGCTCGGTCGTTCGGCTGCG
GCGAGCGGTATCAGCTCACTCAAAGGCGGTAATACGGTTATCCACAGAATCAGGGGATAACGCAGGAAAG
AACATGTGAGCAAAAGGCCAGCAAAAGGCCAGGAACCGTAAAAAGGCCGCGTTGCTGGCGTTTTTCCATA
GGCTCCGCCCCCCTGACGAGCATCACAAAAATCGACGCTCAAGTCAGAGGTGGCGAAACCCGACAGGACT
ATAAAGATACCAGGCGTTTCCCCCTGGAAGCTCCCTCGTGCGCTCTCCTGTTCCGACCCTGCCGCTTACC
GGATACCTGTCCGCCTTTCTCCCTTCGGGAAGCGTGGCGCTTTCTCAATGCTCACGCTGTAGGTATCTCA
GTTCGGTGTAGGTCGTTCGCTCCAAGCTGGGCTGTGTGCACGAACCCCCCGTTCAGCCCGACCGCTGCGC
CTTATCCGGTAACTATCGTCTTGAGTCCAACCCGGTAAGACACGACTTATCGCCACTGGCAGCAGCCACT
GGTAACAGGATTAGCAGAGCGAGGTATGTAGGCGGTGCTACAGAGTTCTTGAAGTGGTGGCCTAACTACG
GCTACACTAGAAGGACAGTATTTGGTATCTGCGCTCTGCTGAAGCCAGTTACCTTCGGAAAAAGAGTTGG
TAGCTCTTGATCCGGCAAACAAACCACCGCTGGTAGCGGTGGTTTTTTTGTTTGCAAGCAGCAGATTACG
CGCAGAAAAAAAGGATCTCAAGAAGATCCTTTGATCTTTTCTACGGGGTCTGACGCTCAGTGGAACGAAA
ACTCACGTTAAGGGATTTTGGTCATGAGATTATCAAAAAGGATCTTCACCTAGATCCTTTTAAATTAAAA
ATGAAGTTTTAAATCAATCTAAAGTATATATGAGTAAACTTGGTCTGACAGTTACCAATGCTTAATCAGT
GAGGCACCTATCTCAGCGATCTGTCTATTTCGTTCATCCATAGTTGCCTGACTCCCCGTCGTGTAGATAA
CTACGATACGGGAGGGCTTACCATCTGGCCCCAGTGCTGCAATGATACCGCGAGACCCACGCTCACCGGC
TCCAGATTTATCAGCAATAAACCAGCCAGCCGGAAGGGCCGAGCGCAGAAGTGGTCCTGCAACTTTATCC
GCCTCCATCCAGTCTATTAATTGTTGCCGGGAAGCTAGAGTAAGTAGTTCGCCAGTTAATAGTTTGCGCA
ACGTTGTTGCCATTGCTACAGGCATCGTGGTGTCACGCTCGTCGTTTGGTATGGCTTCATTCAGCTCCGG
TTCCCAACGATCAAGGCGAGTTACATGATCCCCCATGTTGTGCAAAAAAGCGGTTAGCTCCTTCGGTCCT
CCGATCGTTGTCAGAAGTAAGTTGGCCGCAGTGTTATCACTCATGGTTATGGCAGCACTGCATAATTCTC
TTACTGTCATGCCATCCGTAAGATGCTTTTCTGTGACTGGTGAGTACTCAACCAAGTCATTCTGAGAATA
GTGTATGCGGCGACCGAGTTGCTCTTGCCCGGCGTCAATACGGGATAATACCGCGCCACATAGCAGAACT
TTAAAAGTGCTCATCATTGGAAAACGTTCTTCGGGGCGAAAACTCTCAAGGATCTTACCGCTGTTGAGAT
CCAGTTCGATGTAACCCACTCGTGCACCCAACTGATCTTCAGCATCTTTTACTTTCACCAGCGTTTCTGG
GTGAGCAAAAACAGGAAGGCAAAATGCCGCAAAAAAGGGAATAAGGGCGACACGGAAATGTTGAATACTC
ATACTCTTCCTTTTTCAATATTATTGAAGCATTTATCAGGGTTATTGTCTCATGAGCGGATACATATTTG
AATGTATTTAGAAAAATAAACAAATAGGGGTTCCGCGCACATTTCCCCGAAAAGTGCCACCTG
Features (pLannotate 1.2.2; 17 found; start..end, strand, type, name):
      4..383     +  enhancer       CMV enhancer: human cytomegalovirus immediate early enhancer
    386..661     +  promoter       chicken β-actin promoter: No description available
    662..1670    +  intron         chimeric intron: chimera between introns from chicken β-actin and rabbit β-globin
   1769..3007    +  CDS            SGMS1: SMS1_HUMAN - Also known as MOB, SMS1, TMEM23. Experimental evidence at protein level: Swiss-Prot protein existence level 1. Major sphingomyelin synthase at the Golgi apparatus (PubMed:17449912, PubMed:14685263). Catalyzes the reversible transfer of phosphocholine moiety in sphingomyelin biosynthesis: in the forward reaction transfers phosphocholine head group of phosphatidylcholine (PC) on to ceramide (CER) to form ceramide phosphocholine (sphingomyelin, SM) and diacylglycerol (DAG) as by-product, and in the reverse reaction transfers phosphocholine from SM to DAG to form PC and CER. The direc
   3038..3100    +  CDS            LDHA (fragment): LDHA_CHICK - Experimental evidence at protein level: Swiss-Prot protein existence level 1. From Gallus gallus (Chicken).
   3172..3227    +  polyA_signal   β-globin poly(A) signal: rabbit β-globin polyadenylation signal (Gil and Proudfoot, 1987)
   3610..3626    -  protein_bind   lac operator: The lac repressor binds to the lac operator to inhibit transcription in E. coli. This inhibition can be relieved by adding lactose or isopropyl-β-D-thiogalactopyranoside (IPTG). lac repressor encoded by lacI
   3634..3664    -  promoter       lac promoter: promoter for the E. coli lac operon
   3679..3700    -  protein_bind   CAP binding site: CAP binding activates transcription in the presence of cAMP. E. coli catabolite activator protein
   3713..3752    -  CDS            lacI (fragment): lac repressor; lacI; The lac repressor binds to the lac operator to inhibit transcription in E. coli. This inhibition can be relieved by adding lactose or isopropyl-β-D-thiogalactopyranoside (IPTG).
   3759..3781    +  promoter       SV40 promoter (fragment): SV40 enhancer and early promoter
   3805..3940    +  rep_origin     SV40 ori: SV40 origin of replication
   3960..4094    +  polyA_signal   SV40 poly(A) signal: SV40 polyadenylation signal
   4096..4150    -  CDS            lacI (fragment): lac repressor; lacI; The lac repressor binds to the lac operator to inhibit transcription in E. coli. This inhibition can be relieved by adding lactose or isopropyl-β-D-thiogalactopyranoside (IPTG).
   4333..4921    -  rep_origin     ori: high-copy-number ColE1/pMB1/pBR322/pUC origin of replication
   5092..5952    -  CDS            AmpR: β-lactamase; bla; confers resistance to ampicillin, carbenicillin, and related antibiotics
   5953..6057    -  promoter       AmpR promoter: bla
