>Addgene plasmid #202557 | pCAGGS-SMS1-TEV-HAT | addgene full sequence | sequence record 399621 | Addgene NGS Result
GGTCGACATTGATTATTGACTAGTTATTAATAGTAATCAATTACGGGGTCATTAGTTCATAGCCCATATA
TGGAGTTCCGCGTTACATAACTTACGGTAAATGGCCCGCCTGGCTGACCGCCCAACGACCCCCGCCCATT
GACGTCAATAATGACGTATGTTCCCATAGTAACGCCAATAGGGACTTTCCATTGACGTCAATGGGTGGAG
TATTTACGGTAAACTGCCCACTTGGCAGTACATCAAGTGTATCATATGCCAAGTACGCCCCCTATTGACG
TCAATGACGGTAAATGGCCCGCCTGGCATTATGCCCAGTACATGACCTTATGGGACTTTCCTACTTGGCA
GTACATCTACGTATTAGTCATCGCTATTACCATGGTCGAGGTGAGCCCCACGTTCTGCTTCACTCTCCCC
ATCTCCCCCCCCTCCCCACCCCCAATTTTGTATTTATTTATTTTTTAATTATTTTGTGCAGCGATGGGGG
CGGGGGGGGGGGGGGGGCGCGCCRGGSGGGGSGGGGSGGGGSGGGGGGSGGGGSGGGGSGRGGCGGRGAG
GKGCGGCGGCAGCCAATCAGAGCGGCGCGCTCCGAAAGTTTCCTTTTATGGCGAGGCGGCGGCGGCGGCG
GCCCTATAAAAAGCGAAGCGCGCGGCGGGCGGGAGTCGCTGCGCGCTGCCTTCGCCCCGTGCCCCGCTCC
GCCGCCGCCTCGCGCCGCCCGCCCCGGCTCTGACTGACCGCGTTACTCCCACAGGTGAGCGGGCGGGACG
GCCCTTCTCCTCCGGGCTGTAATTAGCGCTTGGTTTAATGACGGCTTGTTTCTTTTCTGTGGCTGCGTGA
AAGCCTTGAGGGGCTCCGGGAGGGCCCTTTGTGCGGGGGGAGCGGCTCGGGGGGTGCGTGCGTGTGTGTG
TGCGTGGGGAGCGCCGCGTGCGGCTCCGCGCTGCCCGGCGGCTGTGAGCGCTGCGGGCGCGGCGCGGGGC
TTTGTGCGCTCCGCAGTGTGCGCGAGGGGAGCGCGGCCGGGGGCGGTGCCCCGCGGTGCGGGGGGGGCTG
CGAGGGGAACAAAGGCTGCGTGCGGGGTGTGTGCGTGGGGGGGTGAGCAGGGGGTGTGGGCGCGTCGGTC
GGGCTGCAACCCCCCCTGCACCCCCCTCCCCGAGTTGCTGAGCACGGCCCGGCTTCGGGTGCGGGGCTCC
GTACGGGGCGTGGCGCGGGGCTCGCCGTGCCGGGCGGGGGGTGGCGGCAGGTGGGGGTGCCGGGCGGGGC
GGGGCCGCCTCGGGCCGGGGAGGGCTCGGGGGAGGGGCGCGGCGGCCCCCGGAGCGCCGGCGGCTGTCGA
GGCGCGGCGAGCCGCAGCCATTGCCTTTTATGGTAATCGTGCGAGAGGGCGCAGGGACTTCCTTTGTCCC
AAATCTGTGCGGAGCCGAAATCTGGGAGGCGCCGCCGCACCCCCTCTAGCGGGCGCGGGGCGAAGCGGTG
CGGCGCCGGCAGGAAGGAAATGGGCGGGGAGGGCCTTCGTGCGTCGCCGCGCCGCCGTCCCCTTCTCCCT
CTCCAGCCTCGGGGCTGTCCGCGGGGGGACGGCTGCCTTCGGGGGGGACGGGGCAGGGCGGGGTTCGGCT
TCTGGCGTGTGACCGGCGGCTCTAGAGCCTCTGCTAACCATGTTCATGCCTTCTTCTTTTTCCTACAGCT
CCTGGGCAACGTGCTGGTTATTGTGCTGTCTCATCATTTTGGCAAAGAATTGAGCTCCCGGGTACCGAAT
TCGATATCGCGGCCGCTCGAGCCACCATGAAGGAAGTGGTTTATTGGTCACCCAAGAAGGTGGCAGACTG
GCTGCTGGAGAATGCTATGCCAGAATACTGTGAGCCTCTGGAGCATTTCACAGGCCAGGACTTGATCAAC
CTAACCCAAGAGGATTTCAAAAAACCCCCCTTGTGCCGAGTCTCCTCTGACAACGGGCAGCGGCTCCTGG
ACATGATAGAAACCCTGAAAATGGAGCACCATTTGGAAGCACACAAGAACGGCCATGCCAATGGGCACCT
CAACATTGGCGTAGACATCCCCACCCCCGACGGCAGCTTCAGCATCAAGATTAAACCCAACGGGATGCCA
AATGGGTATAGGAAAGAGATGATAAAGATCCCCATGCCAGAACTGGAGCGCTCTCAGTACCCCATGGAGT
GGGGCAAGACTTTTCTGGCCTTTCTTTATGCACTTTCCTGTTTCGTTCTCACCACAGTGATGATCTCGGT
CGTCCACGAACGAGTACCTCCTAAGGAGGTGCAGCCTCCACTACCGGACACATTTTTTGACCATTTTAAC
CGGGTGCAGTGGGCCTTTTCTATTTGTGAAATTAATGGCATGATCCTTGTAGGACTCTGGTTAATTCAGT
GGCTGCTCTTAAAATACAAGTCTATTATTAGCAGAAGATTTTTCTGCATAGTTGGCACGCTGTACCTGTA
TCGGTGTATTACAATGTATGTAACTACACTCCCAGTACCTGGTATGCATTTCAACTGTTCTCCGAAGCTT
TTCGGAGACTGGGAAGCCCAACTGCGAAGAATAATGAAGCTCATTGCTGGAGGTGGCTTGTCTATCACTG
GCTCTCACAACATGTGTGGGGACTATCTGTACAGCGGCCACACGGTCATGCTAACACTTACCTACTTATT
TATCAAAGAGTATTCCCCTCGGCGACTCTGGTGGTATCACTGGATTTGCTGGCTTCTCAGCGTAGTTGGA
ATCTTCTGTATTCTCTTAGCGCATGACCACTACACTGTGGCTGTGGTGGTGGCATATTACATCACCACGA
GACTCTTCTGGTGGTATCACACTATGGCCAATCAGCAAGTGCTAAAGGAAGCTTCCCAGATGAACCTCCT
GGCCAGGGTGTGGTGGTACAGGCCATTTCAGTACTTTGAAAAGAATGTCCAAGGAATTGTACCTCGATCT
TACCATTGGCCTTTCCCCTGGCCAGTAGTCCACCTCAGTAGGCAAGTTAAATACAGCCGGCTGGTGAATG
ACACACTCGAGGAAAACCTCTATTTTCAAGGCGCCACCATGAAGGATCATCTCATCCACAATGTCCACAA
AGAGGAGCACGCTCATGCCCACAACAAGTGAAGATCTTTTTCCCTCTGCCAAAAATTATGGGGACATCAT
GAAGCCCCTTGAGCATCTGACTTCTGGCTAATAAAGGAAATTTATTTTCATTGCAATAGTGTGTTGGAAT
TTTTTGTGTCTCTCACTCGGAAGGACATATGGGAGGGCAAATCATTTAAAACATCAGAATGAGTATTTGG
TTTAGAGTTTGGCAACATATGCCCATATGCTGGCTGCCATGAACAAAGGTTGGCTATAAAGAGGTCATCA
GTATATGAAACAGCCCCCTGCTGTCCATTCCTTATTCCATAGAAAAGCCTTGACTTGAGGTTAGATTTTT
TTTATATTTTGTTTTGTGTTATTTTTTTCTTTAACATCCCTAAAATTTTCCTTACATGTTTTACTAGCCA
GATTTTTCCTCCTCTCCTGACTACTCCCAGTCATAGCTGTCCCTCTTCTCTTATGGAGATCCCTCGACCT
GCAGCCCAAGCTTGGCGTAATCATGGTCATAGCTGTTTCCTGTGTGAAATTGTTATCCGCTCACAATTCC
ACACAACATACGAGCCGGAAGCATAAAGTGTAAAGCCTGGGGTGCCTAATGAGTGAGCTAACTCACATTA
ATTGCGTTGCGCTCACTGCCCGCTTTCCAGTCGGGAAACCTGTCGTGCCAGCGGATCCGCATCTCAATTA
GTCAGCAACCATAGTCCCGCCCCTAACTCCGCCCATCCCGCCCCTAACTCCGCCCAGTTCCGCCCATTCT
CCGCCCCATGGCTGACTAATTTTTTTTATTTATGCAGAGGCCGAGGCCGCCTCGGCCTCTGAGCTATTCC
AGAAGTAGTGAGGAGGCTTTTTTGGAGGCCTAGGCTTTTGCAAAAAGCTAACTTGTTTATTGCAGCTTAT
AATGGTTACAAATAAAGCAATAGCATCACAAATTTCACAAATAAAGCATTTTTTTCACTGCATTCTAGTT
GTGGTTTGTCCAAACTCATCAATGTATCTTATCATGTCTGGATCCGCTGCATTAATGAATCGGCCAACGC
GCGGGGAGAGGCGGTTTGCGTATTGGGCGCTCTTCCGCTTCCTCGCTCACTGACTCGCTGCGCTCGGTCG
TTCGGCTGCGGCGAGCGGTATCAGCTCACTCAAAGGCGGTAATACGGTTATCCACAGAATCAGGGGATAA
CGCAGGAAAGAACATGTGAGCAAAAGGCCAGCAAAAGGCCAGGAACCGTAAAAAGGCCGCGTTGCTGGCG
TTTTTCCATAGGCTCCGCCCCCCTGACGAGCATCACAAAAATCGACGCTCAAGTCAGAGGTGGCGAAACC
CGACAGGACTATAAAGATACCAGGCGTTTCCCCCTGGAAGCTCCCTCGTGCGCTCTCCTGTTCCGACCCT
GCCGCTTACCGGATACCTGTCCGCCTTTCTCCCTTCGGGAAGCGTGGCGCTTTCTCATAGCTCACGCTGT
AGGTATCTCAGTTCGGTGTAGGTCGTTCGCTCCAAGCTGGGCTGTGTGCACGAACCCCCCGTTCAGCCCG
ACCGCTGCGCCTTATCCGGTAACTATCGTCTTGAGTCCAACCCGGTAAGACACGACTTATCGCCACTGGC
AGCAGCCACTGGTAACAGGATTAGCAGAGCGAGGTATGTAGGCGGTGCTACAGAGTTCTTGAAGTGGTGG
CCTAACTACGGCTACACTAGAAGAACAGTATTTGGTATCTGCGCTCTGCTGAAGCCAGTTACCTTCGGAA
AAAGAGTTGGTAGCTCTTGATCCGGCAAACAAACCACCGCTGGTAGCGGTGGTTTTTTTGTTTGCAAGCA
GCAGATTACGCGCAGAAAAAAAGGATCTCAAGAAGATCCTTTGATCTTTTCTACGGGGTCTGACGCTCAG
TGGAACGAAAACTCACGTTAAGGGATTTTGGTCATGAGATTATCAAAAAGGATCTTCACCTAGATCCTTT
TAAATTAAAAATGAAGTTTTAAATCAATCTAAAGTATATATGAGTAAACTTGGTCTGACAGTTACCAATG
CTTAATCAGTGAGGCACCTATCTCAGCGATCTGTCTATTTCGTTCATCCATAGTTGCCTGACTCCCCGTC
GTGTAGATAACTACGATACGGGAGGGCTTACCATCTGGCCCCAGTGCTGCAATGATACCGCGAGACCCAC
GCTCACCGGCTCCAGATTTATCAGCAATAAACCAGCCAGCCGGAAGGGCCGAGCGCAGAAGTGGTCCTGC
AACTTTATCCGCCTCCATCCAGTCTATTAATTGTTGCCGGGAAGCTAGAGTAAGTAGTTCGCCAGTTAAT
AGTTTGCGCAACGTTGTTGCCATTGCTACAGGCATCGTGGTGTCACGCTCGTCGTTTGGTATGGCTTCAT
TCAGCTCCGGTTCCCAACGATCAAGGCGAGTTACATGATCCCCCATGTTGTGCAAAAAAGCGGTTAGCTC
CTTCGGTCCTCCGATCGTTGTCAGAAGTAAGTTGGCCGCAGTGTTATCACTCATGGTTATGGCAGCACTG
CATAATTCTCTTACTGTCATGCCATCCGTAAGATGCTTTTCTGTGACTGGTGAGTACTCAACCAAGTCAT
TCTGAGAATAGTGTATGCGGCGACCGAGTTGCTCTTGCCCGGCGTCAATACGGGATAATACCGCGCCACA
TAGCAGAACTTTAAAAGTGCTCATCATTGGAAAACGTTCTTCGGGGCGAAAACTCTCAAGGATCTTACCG
CTGTTGAGATCCAGTTCGATGTAACCCACTCGTGCACCCAACTGATCTTCAGCATCTTTTACTTTCACCA
GCGTTTCTGGGTGAGCAAAAACAGGAAGGCAAAATGCCGCAAAAAAGGGAATAAGGGCGACACGGAAATG
TTGAATACTCATACTCTTCCTTTTTCAATATTATTGAAGCATTTATCAGGGTTATTGTCTCATGAGCGGA
TACATATTTGAATGTATTTAGAAAAATAAACAAATAGGGGTTCCGCGCACATTTCCCCGAAAAGTGCCAC
CTG
Features (pLannotate 1.2.2; 16 found; start..end, strand, type, name):
      5..384     +  enhancer       CMV enhancer: human cytomegalovirus immediate early enhancer
    662..1678    +  intron         chimeric intron: chimera between introns from chicken β-actin and rabbit β-globin
   1777..3015    +  CDS            SGMS1: SMS1_HUMAN - Also known as MOB, SMS1, TMEM23. Experimental evidence at protein level: Swiss-Prot protein existence level 1. Major sphingomyelin synthase at the Golgi apparatus (PubMed:17449912, PubMed:14685263). Catalyzes the reversible transfer of phosphocholine moiety in sphingomyelin biosynthesis: in the forward reaction transfers phosphocholine head group of phosphatidylcholine (PC) on to ceramide (CER) to form ceramide phosphocholine (sphingomyelin, SM) and diacylglycerol (DAG) as by-product, and in the reverse reaction transfers phosphocholine from SM to DAG to form PC and CER. The direc
   3046..3108    +  CDS            LDHA (fragment): LDHA_CHICK - Experimental evidence at protein level: Swiss-Prot protein existence level 1. From Gallus gallus (Chicken).
   3180..3235    +  polyA_signal   β-globin poly(A) signal: rabbit β-globin polyadenylation signal (Gil and Proudfoot, 1987)
   3620..3636    -  protein_bind   lac operator: The lac repressor binds to the lac operator to inhibit transcription in E. coli. This inhibition can be relieved by adding lactose or isopropyl-β-D-thiogalactopyranoside (IPTG). lac repressor encoded by lacI
   3644..3674    -  promoter       lac promoter: promoter for the E. coli lac operon
   3689..3710    -  protein_bind   CAP binding site: CAP binding activates transcription in the presence of cAMP. E. coli catabolite activator protein
   3723..3762    -  CDS            lacI (fragment): lac repressor; lacI; The lac repressor binds to the lac operator to inhibit transcription in E. coli. This inhibition can be relieved by adding lactose or isopropyl-β-D-thiogalactopyranoside (IPTG).
   3769..3791    +  promoter       SV40 promoter (fragment): SV40 enhancer and early promoter
   3815..3950    +  rep_origin     SV40 ori: SV40 origin of replication
   3970..4104    +  polyA_signal   SV40 poly(A) signal: SV40 polyadenylation signal
   4106..4160    -  CDS            lacI (fragment): lac repressor; lacI; The lac repressor binds to the lac operator to inhibit transcription in E. coli. This inhibition can be relieved by adding lactose or isopropyl-β-D-thiogalactopyranoside (IPTG).
   4343..4931    -  rep_origin     ori: high-copy-number ColE1/pMB1/pBR322/pUC origin of replication
   5102..5962    -  CDS            AmpR: β-lactamase; bla; confers resistance to ampicillin, carbenicillin, and related antibiotics
   5963..6067    -  promoter       AmpR promoter: bla
