[The description below was written by a language model from this plasmid's Addgene catalogue record and pLannotate feature annotations shown in this document.]
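Description:
pCAGGS-SMS1-TEV-HAT is a mammalian expression plasmid of about 6.1 kb, built by Gibson cloning on the pCAGGS-N-TEV-HAT backbone. It is maintained in E. coli through a high-copy ColE1/pUC-type origin and selected with ampicillin via the bla (AmpR) gene and its own promoter. The backbone also carries remnants of the lac promoter/operator region and lacI, together with an SV40 origin and SV40 poly(A) signal. The SV40 origin can support episomal replication in cells expressing large T antigen. No mammalian selection marker is annotated, which suits the plasmid to transient transfection.

The payload is the 1,239 bp human SGMS1 coding sequence for sphingomyelin synthase 1, the Golgi enzyme that transfers phosphocholine from phosphatidylcholine to ceramide, yielding sphingomyelin and diacylglycerol. It is driven by the composite CAG promoter (CMV immediate-early enhancer, chicken β-actin promoter and a chimeric β-actin/β-globin intron) and terminated by the rabbit β-globin poly(A) signal. The stop codon was removed so that translation continues into a backbone-encoded TEV protease cleavage site followed by a C-terminal histidine affinity tag (HAT). The short downstream feature annotated as a chicken LDHA fragment most likely corresponds to this tag, since the HAT sequence derives from that protein. The HAT tag binds cobalt ions with high affinity and can be eluted under milder conditions than a His6 tag, and TEV cleavage allows its removal after purification.

The depositor comment describes D332A as an inactivating mutation, but the mutation field lists only the stop codon deletion, so the record does not clearly state that this plasmid carries D332A. The two sequence records differ by about 10 nt, and the automated annotation of the NGS record does not call the β-actin promoter. The associated work examined interactions between diacylglycerol kinase ζ and SMS1, which is consistent with use in pull-down or purification experiments.
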