Addgene plasmid #202557: pCAGGS-SMS1-TEV-HAT
Purpose: Express C-terminal Tobacco Etch Virus (TEV) protease cleavable HAT-tagged human Sphingomyelin synthase 1 (SMS1) in mammalian cell
Depositing lab: Chiaki Murakami. Depositing organization: Chiba University. Publication: Diacylglycerol kinase zeta interacts with sphingomyelin synthase 1 and sphingomyelin synthase-related protein via different regions. Furuta M, Murakami C, Numagami Y, Suzuki R, Sakane F. FEBS Open Bio. 2023 May 11. doi: 10.1002/2211-5463.13628. PubMed 37166445.
Backbone
  Vector backbone: pCAGGS-N-TEV-HAT
  Backbone manufacturer: Chiaki Murakami
  Backbone size w/o insert (bp): 4833
  Total vector size (bp): 6083
  Vector type: Mammalian Expression
Growth in bacteria
  Bacterial resistance: Ampicillin, 100 μg/mL
  Growth temperature: 37°C
  Growth strain: DH5alpha
  Copy number: High Copy
Gene/Insert
  Gene/Insert name: SGMS1 (alt names: SMS1; Sphingomyelin synthase 1)
  Species: H. sapiens (human)
  Insert size (bp): 1239
  Mutation: deleted stop codon (TAA)
  GenBank ID: NM_147156.4 NM_147156.3
  Entrez Gene: SGMS1 (a.k.a. MOB, MOB1, SMS1, TMEM23, hmob33)
  Promoter: CAG
  Tag / fusion protein: Histidine-Affinity-tag (HAT) (C terminal on backbone); TEV cleavable site (C terminal on backbone)
  Cloning method: Gibson Cloning
  Sequencing primers: 5′ TTCGGCTTCTGGCGTGTGACC; 3′ TATTAGCCAGAAGTCAGATGCTCAAGG
Terms and licenses: Academic/Nonprofit Terms; Industry Terms: Not Available to Industry
Depositor comments: D332A mutation in SMS1 is critical for SMS enzyme activity (this mutant is SMS1 inactive mutant). A 19-mer polyhistidine affinity tag (HAT) [KDHLIHNVHKEEHAHAHNK] has a high affinity for cobalt ions, and can be eluted under conditions that are milder than those for the His6 tag. (PMID: 15308696).
How to cite: pCAGGS-SMS1-TEV-HAT was a gift from Chiaki Murakami (Addgene plasmid # 202557 ; http://n2t.net/addgene:202557 ; RRID:Addgene_202557)
